>Addgene plasmid #192417 | LLP717_L2sV3_NAND_2I_FRT_Rluc_Flp-C1_lacZ | addgene full sequence | sequence record 377973 | Addgene Partial NGS Result
GTGCCGAATTCGGATCCGGAGGAAGTTCCTATTCTCTAGAAAGTATAGGAACTTCTCGACAAAATTTAGA
ACGAACTTAATTATGATCTCAAATACATTGATACATATCTCATCTAGATCTAGGTTATCATTATGTAAGA
AAGTTTTGACGAATATGGCACGACAAAATGGCTAGACTCGATGTAATTGGTATCTCAACTCAACATTATA
CTTATACCAAACATTAGTTAGACAAAATTTAAACAACTATTTTTTATGTATGCAAGAGTCAGCATATGTA
TAATTGATTCAGAATCGTTTTGACGAGTTCGGATGTAGTAGTAGCCATTATTTAATGTACATACTAATCG
TGAATAGTGAATATGATGAAACATTGTATCTTATTGTATAAATATCCATAAACACATCATGAAAGACACT
TTCTTTCACGGTCTGAATTAATTATGATACAATTCTAATAGAAAACGAATTAAATTACGTTGAATTGTAT
GAAATCTAATTGAACAAGCCAACCACGACGACGACTAACGTTGCCTGGATTGACTCGGTTTAAGTTAACC
ACTAAAAAAACGGAGCTGTCATGTAACACGCGGATCGAGCAGGTCACAGTCATGAAGCCATCAAAGCAAA
AGAACTAATCCAAGGGCTGAGATGATTAATTAGTTTAAAAATTAGTTAACACGAGGGAAAAGGCTGTCTG
ACAGCCAGGTCACGTTATCTTTACCTGTGGTCGAAATGATTCGTGTCTGTCGATTTTAATTATTTTTTTG
AAAGGCCGAAAATAAAGTTGTAAGAGATAAACCCGCCTATATAAATTCATATATTTTCCTCTCCGCTTTG
AAGAAGTTCCTATTCTCTAGAAAGTATAGGAACTTCTACTGTATTTTTACAACAATTACCAACAACAACA
AACAACAAACAACATTACAATTACTATTTACAATTACAATGACTTCAAAGGTGTATGATCCTGAGCAGGT
AAGTTTCTGCTTCTACCTTTGATATATATATAATAATTATCATTAATTAGTAGTAATATAATATTTCAAA
TATTTTTTTCAAAATAAAAGAATGTAGTATATAGCAATTGCTTTTCTGTAGTTTATAAGTGTGTATATTT
TAATTTATAACTTTTCTAATATATGACCAAAATTTGTTGATGTGCAGAGAAAAAGAATGATAACTGGTCC
ACAATGGTGGGCAAGATGTAAACAGATGAACGTGCTTGATTCTTTCATTAATTACTACGATTCAGAAAAG
CACGCTGAGAATGCAGTTATCTTTCTTCACGGAAACGCTGCATCTTCATATTTGTGGAGACATGTTGTGC
CTCACATTGAACCAGTGGCTAGGTGTATTATCCCAGATCTTATCGGAATGGGAAAGTCTGGTAAATCTGG
AAATGGTTCTTACAGACTTTTGGATCATTATAAGTACCTCACAGCTTGGTTCGAACTTCTCAACTTACCT
AAGAAGATTATTTTCGTTGGACACGATTGGGGTGCTTGCTTGGCATTCCATTACTCATACGAACACCAAG
ATAAGATCAAAGCTATAGTTCATGCAGAGAGTGTTGTGGATGTGATAGAATCTTGGGATGAGTGGCCAGA
TATTGAAGAGGATATTGCTTTGATCAAGTCTGAAGAGGGAGAAAAGATGGTTCTCGAAAATAACTTTTTC
GTGGAAACTATGCTTCCTTCAAAGATTATGAGAAAATTGGAACCAGAAGAGTTTGCTGCATATCTCGAAC
CTTTCAAGGAAAAAGGAGAGGTTAGAAGGCCAACACTCAGTTGGCCTAGGGAAATACCATTAGTTAAGGG
AGGTAAACCTGATGTTGTGCAGATCGTGAGAAATTATAACGCTTACCTTAGGGCATCAGATGATTTGCCT
AAGATGTTCATCGAGTCAGATCCAGGATTTTTCAGTAATGCTATAGTTGAAGGTGCAAAGAAATTTCCAA
ACACCGAGTTCGTTAAGGTGAAAGGATTGCATTTCTCACAAGAAGATGCTCCTGATGAGATGGGAAAGTA
TATTAAGTCTTTTGTTGAAAGAGTGCTCAAAAACGAGCAGGGTTCTCGATCTGATGCTTCTGAAGTAACG
TCAACAAGCTCCCAGTCTGAGGTATGCACAGTGGAAACGCCAGGTTGTGTTGGTTCTTAAGCTTCTCTAG
CTAGAGTCGATCGACAAGCTCGAGTTTCTCCATAATAATGTGTGAGTAGTTCCCAGATAAGGGAATTAGG
GTTCCTATAGGGTTTCGCTCATGTGTTGAGCATATAAGAAACCCTTAGTATGTATTTGTATTTGTAAAAT
ACTTCTATCAATAAAATTTCTAATTCCTAAAACCAAAATCCAGTACTAAAATCCAGATCGCTGCAAGAAT
TCAAGCTTGGAGCCAACACTCGAATCCCCACCCGTTGGACCAAACCCGGCTCATTAAGCGTCGGTTCAGA
TTTATTTCCTTTATTTAAAAAAAAGGAAAGGGTAAAAAATAGAAAATTGGAAACAGTTAAAGCCCAAAAT
TGTAATTTACCGAGAATTGTAAATTTACCTGAAAACCCTACGCTATAGTTTCGACTATAAATACCAAACT
TAGGACCTCACTTCAGAATCCCCTCGTCGCTGCGTCTCTCTCCCGCAACCTTCGATTTTCGTTTATTCGC
ATCCATCGGAGAGAGAAAACAATCAATAAGCGACCTACTACAAACAAGTAAGTAAGAGAAAAACCAAAAG
AAGAAGAGAAACAACAAGAAGAAGTAATGGAGGACGCCAAAAACATAAAGAAAGGCCCGGCGCCATTCTA
TCCTCTAGAGGATGGAACCGCTGGAGAGCAACTGCATAAGGCTATGAAGAGATACGCCCTGGTTCCTGGA
ACAATTGCTTTTACAGATGCACATATCGAGGTGAACATCACGTACGCGGAATACTTCGAAATGTCCGTTC
GGTTGGCAGAAGCTATGAAACGATATGGGCTGAATACAAATCACAGAATCGTCGTATGCAGTGAAAACTC
TCTTCAATTCTTTATGCCGGTGTTGGGCGCGTTATTTATCGGAGTTGCAGTTGCGCCCGCGAACGACATT
TATAATGAACGTGAATTGCTCAACAGTATGAACATTTCGCAGCCTACCGTAGTGTTTGTTTCCAAAAAGG
GGTTGCAAAAAATTTTGAACGTGCAAAAAAAATTACCAATAATCCAGAAAATTATTATCATGGATTCTAA
AACGGATTACCAGGGATTTCAGTCGATGTACACGTTCGTCACATCTCATCTACCTCCCGGTTTTAATGAA
TACGATTTTGTACCAGAGTCCTTTGATCGTGACAAAACAATTGCACTGATAATGAATTCCTCTGGATCTA
CTGGGTTACCTAAGGGTGTGGCCCTTCCGCATAGAACTGCCTGCGTCAGATTCTCGCATGCCAGAGATCC
TATTTTTGGCAATCAAATCATTCCGGATACTGCGATTTTAAGTGTTGTTCCATTCCATCACGGTTTTGGA
ATGTTTACTACACTCGGATATTTGATATGTGGATTTCGAGTCGTCTTAATGTATAGATTTGAAGAAGAGC
TGTTTTTACGATCCCTTCAGGATTACAAAATTCAAAGTGCGTTGCTAGTACCAACCCTATTTTCATTCTT
CGCCAAAAGCACTCTGATTGACAAATACGATTTATCTAATTTACACGAAATTGCTTCTGGGGGCGCACCT
CTTTCGAAAGAAGTCGGGGAAGCGGTTGCAAAACGCTTCCATCTTCCAGGGATACGACAAGGATATGGGC
TCACTGAGACTACATCAGCTATTCTGATTACACCCGAGGGGGATGATAAACCGGGCGCGGTCGGTAAAGT
TGTTCCATTTTTTGAAGCGAAGGTTGTGGATCTGGATACCGGGAAAACGCTGGGCGTTAATCAGAGAGGC
GAATTATGTGTCAGAGGACCTATGATTATGTCCGGTTATGTAAACAATCCGGAAGCGACCAACGCCTTGA
TTGACAAGGATGGATGGCTACATTCTGGAGACATAGCTTACTGGGACGAGGACGAACACTTCTTCATAGT
TGACCGCTTGAAGTCTTTAATTAAATACAAAGGATATCAGGTGGCCCCCGCTGAATTGGAATCGATATTG
TTACAACACCCCAACATCTTCGACGCGGGCGTGGCAGGTCTGCCCGACGATGACGCCGGTGAACTTCCCG
CCGCCGTTGTTGTTTTGGAGCACGGAAAGACGATGACGGAAAAAGAGATCGTGGATTACGTCGCCAGTCA
AGTAACAACCGCGAAAAAGTTGCGCGGAGGAGTTGTGTTTGTGGACGAAGTACCGAAAGGTCTTACCGGA
AAACTCGACGCAAGAAAAATCAGAGAGATCCTCATAAAGGCCAAGAAGGGCGGAAAGTCCAAATTGTAAG
CTTGATCCCCCGTCGACAGCTAGCTATATCATCAATTTATGTATTACACATAATATCGCACTCAGTCTTT
CATCTACGGCAATGTACCAGCTGATATAATCAGTTATTGAAATATTTCTGAATTTAAACTTGCATCAATA
AATTTATGTTTTTGCTTGGACTATAATACCTGACTTGTTATTTTATCAATAAATATTTAAACTATATTTC
TTTCAAGATCGCTACTAGAATTCGAGCTCGGAGCCAACACTCGAATCCCCACCCGTTGGACCAAACCCGG
CTCATTAAGCGTCGGTTCAGATTTATTTCCTTTATTTAAAAAAAAGGAAAGGGTAAAAAATAGAAAATTG
GAAACAGTTAAAGCCCAAAATTGTAATTTACCGAGAATTGTAAATTTACCTGAAAACCCTACGCTATAGT
TTCGACTATAAATACCAAACTTAGGACCTCACTTCAGAATCCCCTCGTCGCTGCGTCTCTCTCCCGCAAC
CTTCGATTTTCGTTTATTCGCATCCATCGGAGAGAGAAAACAATCAATAAGCGACCTACTGTATTTTTAC
AACAATTACCAACAACAACAAACAACAAACAACATTACAATTACTATTTACAATTACAATGAGCCAGTTC
GACATCCTGTGCAAGACCCCCCCCAAGGTGCTGGTGCGGCAGTTCGTGGAGAGATTCGAGAGGCCCAGCG
GCGAGAAGATCGCCAGCTGTGCCGCCGAGCTGACCTACCTGTGCTGGATGATCACCCACAACGGCACCGC
CATCAAGAGGGCCACCTTCATGAGCTACAACACCATCATCAGCAACAGCCTGAGCTTCGACATCGTGAAC
AAGAGCCTGCAGTTCAAGTACAAGACCCAGAAGGCCACCATCCTGGAGGCCAGCCTGAAGAAGCTGATCC
CCGCCTGGGAGTTCACCATCATCCCTTACAACGGCCAGAAGCACCAGAGCGACATCACCGACATCGTGTC
CAGCCTGCAGCTGCAGTTCGAGAGCAGCGAGGAGGCCGACAAGGGCAACAGCCACAGCAAGAAGATGCTG
AAGGCCCTGCTGTCCGAGGGCGAGAGCATCTGGGAGATCACCGAGAAGATCCTGAACAGCTTCGAGTACA
CCAGCAGGTTCACCAAGACCAAGACCCTGTACCAGTTCCTGTTCCTGGCCACATTCATCAACTGCGGCAG
GTTCAGCGACATCAAGAACGTGGACCCCAAGAGCTTCAAGCTGGTGCAGAACAAGTACCTGGGCGTGATC
ATTCAGTGCCTGGTGACCGAGACTAAGACAAGCGTGTCCAGGTAAGTTTCTGCTTCTACCTTTGATATAT
ATATAATAATTATCATTAATTAGTAGTAATATAATATTTCAAATATTTTTTTCAAAATAAAAGAATGTAG
TATATAGCAATTGCTTTTCTGTAGTTTATAAGTGTGTATATTTTAATTTATAACTTTTCTAATATATGAC
CAAAATTTGTTGATGTGCAGGCACATCTACTTTTTCAGCGCCAGAGGCAGGATCGACCCCCTGGTGTACC
TGGACGAGTTCCTGAGGAACAGCGAGCCCGTGCTGAAGAGAGTGAACAGGACCGGCAACAGCAGCAGCAA
CAAGCAGGAGTACCAGCTGCTGAAGGACAACCTGGTGCGCAGCTACAACAAGGCCCTGAAGAAGAACGCC
CCCTACCCCATCTTCGCTATCAAGAACGGCCCTAAGAGCCACATCGGCAGGCACCTGATGACCAGCTTTC
TGAGCATGAAGGGCCTGACCGAGCTGACAAACGTGGTGGGCAACTGGAGCGACAAGAGGGCCTCCGCCGT
GGCCAGGACCACCTACACCCACCAGATCACCGCCATCCCCGACCACTACTTCGCCCTGGTGTCCAGGTAC
TACGCCTACGACCCCATCAGCAAGGAGATGATCGCCCTGAAGGACGAGACTAACCCCATCGAGGAGTGGC
AGCACATCGAGCAGCTGAAGGGCAGCGCCGAGGGCAGCCTCTCCGGAGGGTCTGGCTCCGGATCAAGTGG
TGGCAGCGGTACTTCGAGCACAACCAAAAAAGCCAGTGATTCTGCATTCTGGCTTGAGGTTGAAGGTAAT
TCCATGACCGCACCAACAGGCTCCAAGCCAAGCTTTCCTGACGGAATGTTAATTCTCGTTGACCCTGAGC
AGGCTGTTGAGCCAGGTGATTTCTGCATAGCCAGACTTGGGGGTGATGAGTTTACCTTCAAGAAACTGAT
CAGGGATAGCGGTCAGGTGTTTTTACAACCACTAAACCCACAGTACCCAATGATCCCATGCAATGAGAGT
TGTTCCGTTGTGGGGAAAGTTATCGCTAGTCAGTGGCCTGAAGAGACGTTTGGCCCCAAGAAAAAGCGGA
AGGTGTAGGCTTCTCTAGCTAGAGTCGATCGACAAGCTCGAGTTTCTCCATAATAATGTGTGAGTAGTTC
CCAGATAAGGGAATTAGGGTTCCTATAGGGTTTCGCTCATGTGTTGAGCATATAAGAAACCCTTAGTATG
TATTTGTATTTGTAAAATACTTCTATCAATAAAATTTCTAATTCCTAAAACCAAAATCCAGTACTAAAAT
CCAGATCGCTTTACGAATTCCCATGGGGAGCCAACACTCGAATCCCCACCCGTTGGACCAAACCCGGCTC
ATTAAGCGTCGGTTCAGATTTATTTCCTTTATTTAAAAAAAAGGAAAGGGTAAAAAATAGAAAATTGGAA
ACAGTTAAAGCCCAAAATTGTAATTTACCGAGAATTGTAAATTTACCTGAAAACCCTACGCTATAGTTTC
GACTATAAATACCAAACTTAGGACCTCACTTCAGAATCCCCTCGTCGCTGCGTCTCTCTCCCGCAACCTT
CGATTTTCGTTTATTCGCATCCATCGGAGAGAGAAAACAATCAATAAGCGACCTACTGTATTTTTACAAC
AATTACCAACAACAACAAACAACAAACAACATTACAATTACTATTTACAATTACAATGAGCACAACCAAA
AAAGCCAGTGATTCTGCATTCTGGCTTGAGGTTGAAGGTAATTCCATGACCGCACCAACAGGCTCCAAGC
CAAGCTTTCCTGACGGAATGTTAATTCTCGTTGACCCTGAGCAGGCTGTTGAGCCAGGTGATTTCTGCAT
AGCCAGACTTGGGGGTGATGAGTTTACCTTCAAGAAACTGATCAGGGATAGCGGTCAGGTGTTTTTACAA
CCACTAAACCCACAGTACCCAATGATCCCATGCAATGAGAGTTGTTCCGTTGTGGGGAAAGTTATCGCTA
GTCAGTGGCCTGAAGAGACGTTTGGCAGCCTCTCCGGAGGGTCTGGCTCCGGATCAAGTGGTGGCAGCGG
TACTTCGAGCATCAGATACCCCGCCTGGAACGGCATCATCAGCCAGGAGGTGCTGGACTACCTGAGCAGC
TACATCAACAGGCGGATCCCCAAGAAAAAGCGGAAGGTGTGAGCTTCTCTAGCTAGAGTCGATCGACAAG
CTCGAGTTTCTCCATAATAATGTGTGAGTAGTTCCCAGATAAGGGAATTAGGGTTCCTATAGGGTTTCGC
TCATGTGTTGAGCATATAAGAAACCCTTAGTATGTATTTGTATTTGTAAAATACTTCTATCAATAAAATT
TCTAATTCCTAAAACCAAAATCCAGTACTAAAATCCAGATCGCTCAGATGAGACCGCAGCTGGCACGACA
GGTTTCCCGACTGGAAAGCGGGCAGTGAGCGCAACGCAATTAATGTGAGTTAGCTCACTCATTAGGCACC
CCAGGCTTTACACTTTATGCTTCCGGCTCGTATGTTGTGTGGAATTGTGAGCGGATAACAATTTCACACA
GGAAACAGCTATGACCATGATTACGCCAAGCTTGCATGCCTGCAGGTCGACTCTAGAGGATCCCCGGGTA
CCGAGCTCGAATTCACTGGCCGTCGTTTTACAACGTCGTGACTGGGAAAACCCTGGCGTTACCCAACTTA
ATCGCCTTGCAGCACATCCCCCTTTCGCCAGCTGGCGTAATAGCGAAGAGGCCCGCACCGATCGCCCTTC
CCAACAGTTGCGCAGCCTGAATGGCGAATGGCGCCTGATGCGGTATTTTCTCCTTACGCATCTGTGCGGT
ATTTCACACCGCATATGGTGCACTCTCAGTACAATCTGCTCTGATGCCGCATAGTTAAGCCAGCCCCGAC
ACCCGCCAACACCCGCTGACGCGCCCTGACGGGCTTGTCTGCTCCCGGCATCCGCTTACAGACAAGCTGT
GACGGTCTCAGGGACACGAAGTGATCCGTTTAAACTATCAGTGTTTGACAGGATATATTGGCGGGTAAAC
CTAAGAGAAAAGAGCGTTTATTAGAATAATCGGATATTTAAAAGGGCGTGAAAAGGTTTATCCGTTCGTC
CATTTGTATGTGCCAGCCGCCTTTGCGACGCTCACCGGGCTGGTTGCCCTCGCCGCTGGGCTGGCGGCCG
TCTATGGCCCTGCAAACGCGCCAGAAACGCCGTCGAAGCCGTGTGCGAGACACCGCGGCCGCCGGCGTTG
TGGATACCTCGCGGAAAACTTGGCCCTCACTGACAGATGAGGGGCGGACGTTGACACTTGAGGGGCCGAC
TCACCCGGCGCGGCGTTGACAGATGAGGGGCAGGCTCGATTTCGGCCGGCGACGTGGAGCTGGCCAGCCT
CGCAAATCGGCGAAAACGCCTGATTTTACGCGAGTTTCCCACAGATGATGTGGACAAGCCTGGGGATAAG
TGCCCTGCGGTATTGACACTTGAGGGGCGCGACTACTGACAGATGAGGGGCGCGATCCTTGACACTTGAG
GGGCAGAGTGCTGACAGATGAGGGGCGCACCTATTGACATTTGAGGGGCTGTCCACAGGCAGAAAATCCA
GCATTTGCAAGGGTTTCCGCCCGTTTTTCGGCCACCGCTAACCTGTCTTTTAACCTGCTTTTAAACCAAT
ATTTATAAACCTTGTTTTTAACCAGGGCTGCGCCCTGTGCGCGTGACCGCGCACGCCGAAGGGGGGTGCC
CCCCCTTCTCGAACCCTCCCGGCCCGCTAACGCGGGCCTCCCATCCCCCCAGGGGCTGCGCCCCTCGGCC
GCGAACGGCCTCACCCCAAAAATGGCAGCGCTGGCCAATTCCCGAGTGCGCGGAACCCCTATTTGTTTAT
TTTTCTAAATACATTCAAATATGTATCCGCTCATGAGACAATAACCCTGATAAATGCTTCAATAATATTG
AAAAAGGAAGAGTATGGCTAAAATGAGAATATCACCGGAATTGAAAAAACTGATCGAAAAATACCGCTGC
GTAAAAGATACGGAAGGAATGTCTCCTGCTAAGGTATATAAGCTGGTGGGAGAAAATGAAAACCTATATT
TAAAAATGACGGACAGCCGGTATAAAGGGACCACCTATGATGTGGAACGGGAAAAGGACATGATGCTATG
GCTGGAAGGAAAGCTGCCTGTTCCAAAGGTCCTGCACTTTGAACGGCATGATGGCTGGAGCAATCTGCTC
ATGAGTGAGGCCGATGGCGTCCTTTGCTCGGAAGAGTATGAAGATGAACAAAGCCCTGAAAAGATTATCG
AGCTGTATGCGGAGTGCATCAGGCTCTTTCACTCCATCGACATATCGGATTGTCCCTATACGAATAGCTT
AGACAGCCGCTTAGCCGAATTGGATTACTTACTGAATAACGATCTGGCCGATGTGGATTGCGAAAACTGG
GAAGAGGACACTCCATTTAAAGATCCGCGCGAGCTGTATGATTTTTTAAAGACGGAAAAGCCCGAAGAGG
AACTTGTCTTTTCCCACGGCGACCTGGGAGACAGCAACATCTTTGTGAAAGATGGCAAAGTAAGTGGCTT
TATTGATCTTGGGAGAAGCGGCAGGGCGGACAAGTGGTATGACATTGCCTTCTGCGTCCGGTCGCTCAGG
GAGGATATCGGGGAAGAACAGTATGTCGAGCTATTTTTTGACTTACTGGGGATCAAGCCTGATTGGGAGA
AAATAAAATATTATATTTTACTGGATGAATTGTTTTAGCTGTCAGACCAAGTTTACTCATATATACTTTA
GATTGATTTAAAACTTCATTTTTAATTTAAAAGGATCTAGGTGAAGATCCTTTTTGATAATCTCATGACC
AAAATCCCTTAACGTGAGTTTTCGTTCCACTGAGCGTCAGACCCCGTAGAAAAGATCAAAGGATCTTCTT
GAGATCCTTTTTTTCTGCGCGTAATCTGCTGCTTGCAAACAAAAAAACCACCGCTACCAGCGGTGGTTTG
TTTGCCGGATCAAGAGCTACCAACTCTTTTTCCGAAGGTAACTGGCTTCAGCAGAGCGCAGATACCAAAT
ACTGTTCTTCTAGTGTAGCCGTAGTTAGGCCACCACTTCAAGAACTCTGTAGCACCGCCTACATACCTCG
CTCTGCTAATCCTGTTACCAGTGGCTGCTGCCAGTGGCGATAAGTCGTGTCTTACCGGGTTGGACTCAAG
ACGATAGTTACCGGATAAGGCGCAGCGGTCGGGCTGAACGGGGGGTTCGTGCACACAGCCCAGCTTGGAG
CGAACGACCTACACCGAACTGAGATACCTACAGCGTGAGCTATGAGAAAGCGCCACGCTTCCCGAAGGGA
GAAAGGCGGACAGGTATCCGGTAAGCGGCAGGGTCGGAACAGGAGAGCGCACGAGGGAGCTTCCAGGGGG
AAACGCCTGGTATCTTTATAGTCCTGTCGGGTTTCGCCACCTCTGACTTGAGCGTCGATTTTTGTGATGC
TCGTCAGGGGGGCGGAGCCTATGGAAAAACGCCAGCAACGCGGCCTTTTTACGGTTCCTGGCAGATCCTA
GATGTGGCGCAACGATGCCGGCGACAAGCAGGAGCGCACCGACTTCTTCCGCATCAAGTGTTTTGGCTCT
CAGGCCGAGGCCCACGGCAAGTATTTGGGCAAGGGGTCGCTGGTATTCGTGCAGGGCAAGATTCGGAATA
CCAAGTACGAGAAGGACGGCCAGACGGTCTACGGGACCGACTTCATTGCCGATAAGGTGGATTATCTGGA
CACCAAGGCACCAGGCGGGTCAAATCAGGAATAAGGGCACATTGCCCCGGCGTGAGTCGGGGCAATCCCG
CAAGGAGGGTGAATGAATCGGACGTTTGACCGGAAGGCATACAGGCAAGAACTGATCGACGCGGGGTTTT
CCGCCGAGGATGCCGAAACCATCGCAAGCCGCACCGTCATGCGTGCGCCCCGCGAAACCTTCCAGTCCGT
CGGCTCGATGGTCCAGCAAGCTACGGCCAAGATCGAGCGCGACAGCGTGCAACTGGCTCCCCCTGCCCTG
CCCGCGCCATCGGCCGCCGTGGAGCGTTCGCGTCGTCTTGAACAGGAGGCGGCAGGTTTGGCGAAGTCGA
TGACCATCGACACGCGAGGAACTATGACGACCAAGAAGCGAAAAACCGCCGGCGAGGACCTGGCAAAACA
GGTCAGCGAGGCCAAGCAGGCCGCGTTGCTGAAACACACGAAGCAGCAGATCAAGGAAATGCAGCTTTCC
TTGTTCGATATTGCGCCGTGGCCGGACACGATGCGAGCGATGCCAAACGACACGGCCCGCTCTGCCCTGT
TCACCACGCGCAACAAGAAAATCCCGCGCGAGGCGCTGCAAAACAAGGTCATTTTCCACGTCAACAAGGA
CGTGAAGATCACCTACACCGGCGTCGAGCTGCGGGCCGACGATGACGAACTGGTGTGGCAGCAGGTGTTG
GAGTACGCGAAGCGCACCCCTATCGGCGAGCCGATCACCTTCACGTTCTACGAGCTTTGCCAGGACCTGG
GCTGGTCGATCAATGGCCGGTATTACACGAAGGCCGAGGAATGCCTGTCGCGCCTACAGGCGACGGCGAT
GGGCTTCACGTCCGACCGCGTTGGGCACCTGGAATCGGTGTCGCTGCTGCACCGCTTCCGCGTCCTGGAC
CGTGGCAAGAAAACGTCCCGTTGCCAGGTCCTGATCGACGAGGAAATCGTCGTGCTGTTTGCTGGCGACC
ACTACACGAAATTCATATGGGAGAAGTACCGCAAGCTGTCGCCGACGGCCCGACGGATGTTCGACTATTT
CAGCTCGCACCGGGAGCCGTACCCGCTCAAGCTGGAAACCTTCCGCCTCATGTGCGGATCGGATTCCACC
CGCGTGAAGAAGTGGCGCGAGCAGGTCGGCGAAGCCTGCGAAGAGTTGCGAGGCAGCGGCCTGGTGGAAC
ACGCCTGGGTCAATGATGACCTGGTGCATTGCAAACGCTAGGGCCTTGTGGGGTCAGTTCCGGCTGGGGG
TTCAGCAGCCCCTGCTCGGATCTGTTGGACCGGACAGTAGTCATGGTTGATGGGCTGCCTGTATCGAGTG
GTGATTTTGTGCCGAGCTGCCGGTCGGGGAGCTGTTGGCTGGCTGGTGGCAGGATATATTGTGGTGTAAA
CAAATTGACGCTTAGACAACTTAATAACACATTGCGGACGTTTTTAATGTACTGGGGTTGAACACTCT
Features (pLannotate 1.2.2; 33 found; start..end, strand, type, name):
     22..55      +  protein_bind   FRT (minimal): supports FLP-mediated excision but not integration (Turan and Bode, 2011) FLP recombinase from the Saccharomyces cerevisiae 2μ plasmid
    843..876     +  protein_bind   FRT (minimal): supports FLP-mediated excision but not integration (Turan and Bode, 2011) FLP recombinase from the Saccharomyces cerevisiae 2μ plasmid
    892..947     +  misc_feature   TMV Ω: translational enhancer from the tobacco mosaic virus 5'-leader sequence (Gallie et al., 1988)
    979..1167    +  intron         IV2 intron: modified second intron of the potato ST-LS1 gene (Vancanneyt et al., 1990)
   1165..2070    +  CDS            LUCI_RENRE: Experimental evidence at protein level: Swiss-Prot protein existence level 1. Upon binding the substrate, the enzyme catalyzes an oxygenation, producing a very short-lived hydroperoxide that cyclizes into a dioxetanone structure, which collapses, releasing a CO(2) molecule. The spontaneous breakdown of the dioxetanone releases the energy (about 50 kcal/mole) that is necessary to generate the excited state of the coelenteramide product, which is the singlet form of the monoanion. In vivo the product undergoes the process of nonradiative energy transfer to an accessory protein, a green fluoresce
   2077..2151    +  CDS            DREB2A (fragment): DRE2A_ARATH - Also known as ERF045. Experimental evidence at protein level: Swiss-Prot protein existence level 1. Transcriptional activator that binds specifically to the DNA sequence 5'-[AG]CCGAC-3'. Binding to the C-repeat/DRE element mediates high salinity- and dehydration-inducible transcription. From Arabidopsis thaliana (Mouse-ear cress).
   2195..2369    +  polyA_signal   CaMV poly(A) signal: cauliflower mosaic virus polyadenylation signal
   2757..4406    +  CDS            LUCI_PHOPY: Experimental evidence at protein level: Swiss-Prot protein existence level 1. Produces green light with a wavelength of 562 nm. From Photinus pyralis (Common eastern firefly) (Lampyris pyralis).
   4429..4629    +  terminator     gene 7 terminator: transcription terminator for octopine-type Ti plasmid gene 7
   4972..5027    +  misc_feature   TMV Ω: translational enhancer from the tobacco mosaic virus 5'-leader sequence (Gallie et al., 1988)
   5029..5712    +  CDS            FLPo (fragment): nuclear-targeted site-specific recombinase FLPo is a mouse codon-optimized fusion between the SV40 nuclear localization signal and a thermostable version of the Saccharomyces cerevisiae site-specific recombinase FLP. Recombination occurs at FRT sequences.
   5712..5900    +  intron         IV2 intron: modified second intron of the potato ST-LS1 gene (Vancanneyt et al., 1990)
   5898..6408    +  CDS            FLPo (fragment): nuclear-targeted site-specific recombinase FLPo is a mouse codon-optimized fusion between the SV40 nuclear localization signal and a thermostable version of the Saccharomyces cerevisiae site-specific recombinase FLP. Recombination occurs at FRT sequences.
   6457..6774    +  CDS            λ repressor (fragment): phage λ repressor; cI
   6833..7007    +  polyA_signal   CaMV poly(A) signal: cauliflower mosaic virus polyadenylation signal
   7349..7404    +  misc_feature   TMV Ω: translational enhancer from the tobacco mosaic virus 5'-leader sequence (Gallie et al., 1988)
   7409..7726    +  CDS            λ repressor (fragment): phage λ repressor; cI
   7778..7858    +  CDS            FLPo (fragment): nuclear-targeted site-specific recombinase FLPo is a mouse codon-optimized fusion between the SV40 nuclear localization signal and a thermostable version of the Saccharomyces cerevisiae site-specific recombinase FLP. Recombination occurs at FRT sequences.
   7917..8091    +  polyA_signal   CaMV poly(A) signal: cauliflower mosaic virus polyadenylation signal
   8106..8148    +  CDS            lacI (fragment): lac repressor; lacI; The lac repressor binds to the lac operator to inhibit transcription in E. coli. This inhibition can be relieved by adding lactose or isopropyl-β-D-thiogalactopyranoside (IPTG).
   8161..8182    +  protein_bind   CAP binding site: CAP binding activates transcription in the presence of cAMP. E. coli catabolite activator protein
   8197..8227    +  promoter       lac promoter: promoter for the E. coli lac operon
   8231..8253    +  protein_bind   lac operator (fragment): The lac repressor binds to the lac operator to inhibit transcription in E. coli. This inhibition can be relieved by adding lactose or isopropyl-β-D-thiogalactopyranoside (IPTG). lac repressor encoded by lacI
   8288..8344    -  misc_feature   MCS: pUC18/19 multiple cloning site
   8341..8498    +  CDS            lacZα (fragment): LacZα fragment of β-galactosidase; lacZ fragment
   8504..8603    -  misc_feature   bom (fragment): basis of mobility region from pBR322
   8726..8750    +  misc_feature   RB T-DNA repeat: right border repeat from nopaline C58 T-DNA
   8847..9478    +  rep_origin     oriV: incP origin of replication
   9569..9673    +  promoter       AmpR promoter: bla
   9674..10468   +  CDS            KanR: aminoglycoside phosphotransferase; aphA-3; confers resistance to kanamycin
  10639..11227   +  rep_origin     ori: high-copy-number ColE1/pMB1/pBR322/pUC origin of replication
  11563..12708   +  CDS            trfA: TRFA_ECOLX - Experimental evidence at protein level: Swiss-Prot protein existence level 1. Also involved in plasmid copy number control, promoting intermolecular coupling of protein bound iterons at oriV, which inhibits replication initiation. From Escherichia coli.
  12857..12881   +  misc_feature   LB T-DNA repeat: left border repeat from nopaline C58 T-DNA
