[The description below was written by a language model from this plasmid's Addgene catalogue record and pLannotate feature annotations shown in this document.]
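Description:
LLP717_L2sV3_NAND_2I_FRT_Rluc_Flp-C1_lacZ is a multigene plant expression construct assembled in the pAGM4673 binary backbone, and it represents the two-input state of a split-recombinase NAND gate from a set of synthetic memory circuits for plants. The backbone carries nopaline-type left and right T-DNA border repeats, which indicates Agrobacterium-mediated delivery. It also has the broad-host-range incP oriV with its trfA replication gene, a ColE1/pUC-type origin for E. coli, and a kanamycin resistance gene (aphA-3) driven by the bla promoter. A lac promoter/lacZα cassette remains next to the last transcription unit, presumably as a blue/white position for adding further modules.

The output module is recorded as FRT-Act2-FRT::Rluc. Two minimal FRT sites in the same orientation flank a roughly 800 bp region that, according to the catalogue, is the Act2 promoter, although the annotation does not label it. Downstream are a TMV Ω translational enhancer, a Renilla luciferase coding sequence interrupted by the potato IV2 intron (which restricts expression to eukaryotic cells), and a C-terminal destabilising tag. The catalogue calls this tag PEST and the annotation matches it to a DREB2A fragment; a CaMV polyadenylation signal ends the unit. Flp-mediated excision of the promoter would permanently switch Rluc off, consistent with the NAND output.

The depositor lists three further units under the TCTP1 promoter, which is also not annotated. One is firefly luciferase with a gene 7 terminator, most likely a normalisation reporter. The other two encode complementary fragments of Flp, each fused to a λ cI repressor fragment ("C1") that presumably promotes reassociation of the halves into active recombinase. With both fragments present, this plasmid models the state in which both inputs are on. The sequence record is described as a partial NGS result.
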