Addgene plasmid #192417: LLP717_L2sV3_NAND_2I_FRT_Rluc_Flp-C1_lacZ
Purpose: To act as the 2-input state of the split-NAND gate.
Depositing lab: Ryan Lister. Depositing organization: University of Western Australia. Publication: Synthetic memory circuits for stable cell reprogramming in plants. Lloyd JPB, Ly F, Gong P, Pflueger J, Swain T, Pflueger C, Fourie E, Khan MA, Kidd BN, Lister R. Nat Biotechnol. 2022 Jul 4. pii: 10.1038/s41587-022-01383-2. doi: 10.1038/s41587-022-01383-2. PubMed 35788565.
Backbone
  Vector backbone: pAGM4673
  Backbone manufacturer: Sylvestre Marillonnet
  Vector type: Plant Expression, Synthetic Biology
Growth in bacteria
  Bacterial resistance: Kanamycin, 50 μg/mL
  Growth temperature: 30°C
  Growth strain: DH5alpha
  Copy number: Unknown
Gene/Insert
  Gene/Insert name: FRT-Act2-FRT::RlucRluc
  Species: Renilla reniformis
  Tag / fusion protein: PEST (C terminal on insert)
  Cloning method: Restriction Enzyme; 5′ cloning site unknown (unknown if destroyed)
Terms and licenses: Academic/Nonprofit Terms; Industry Terms: Not Available to Industry
Depositor comments: Other genes: TCTP1::Fluc, TCTP1::FlpFrag1-C1, TCTP1::FlpFrag2-C1
How to cite: LLP717_L2sV3_NAND_2I_FRT_Rluc_Flp-C1_lacZ was a gift from Ryan Lister (Addgene plasmid # 192417 ; http://n2t.net/addgene:192417 ; RRID:Addgene_192417)
